>Addgene plasmid #156917 | pD649-HAsp-PECAM1-Fc(DAPA)-AviTag-6xHis | addgene full sequence | sequence record 426825 | Addgene NGS Result
TTTCAATATTATTGAAGCATTTATCAGGGTTATTGTCTCATGAGCGGATACATATTTGAATGTATTTAGA
AAAATAAACAAATAGGGGTCAGTGTTACAACCAATTAACCAATTCTGAACATTATCGCGAGCCCATTTAT
ACCTGAATATGGCTCATAACACCCCTTGCTCATGACCAAAATCCCTTAACGTGAGTTACGCGCGCGTCGT
TCCACTGAGCGTCAGACCCCGTAGAAAAGATCAAAGGATCTTCTTGAGATCCTTTTTTTCTGCGCGTAAT
CTGCTGCTTGCAAACAAAAAAACCACCGCTACCAGCGGTGGTTTGTTTGCCGGATCAAGAGCTACCAACT
CTTTTTCCGAAGGTAACTGGCTTCAGCAGAGCGCAGATACCAAATACTGTTCTTCTAGTGTAGCCGTAGT
TAGCCCACCACTTCAAGAACTCTGTAGCACCGCCTACATACCTCGCTCTGCTAATCCTGTTACCAGTGGC
TGCTGCCAGTGGCGATAAGTCGTGTCTTACCGGGTTGGACTCAAGACGATAGTTACCGGATAAGGCGCAG
CGGTCGGGCTGAACGGGGGGTTCGTGCACACAGCCCAGCTTGGAGCGAACGACCTACACCGAACTGAGAT
ACCTACAGCGTGAGCTATGAGAAAGCGCCACGCTTCCCGAAGGGAGAAAGGCGGACAGGTATCCGGTAAG
CGGCAGGGTCGGAACAGGAGAGCGCACGAGGGAGCTTCCAGGGGGAAACGCCTGGTATCTTTATAGTCCT
GTCGGGTTTCGCCACCTCTGACTTGAGCGTCGATTTTTGTGATGCTCGTCAGGGGGGCGGAGCCTATGGA
AAAACGCCAGCAACGCGGCCTTTTTACGGTTCCTGGCCTTTTGCTGGCCTTTTGCTCACATGTTCTTTCC
TGCGTTATCCCCTGATTCTGTGGATAACCGTATTACCGCCTTTGAGTGAGCTGATACCGCTCGCCGCAGC
CGAACGACCGAGCGCAGCGAGTCAGTGAGCGAGGAAGCGGAAGGCGAGAGTAGGGAACTGCCAGGCATCA
AACTAAGCAGAAGGCCCCTGACGGATGGCCTTTTTGCGTTTCTACAAACTCTTTCTGTGTTGTAAAACGA
CGGCCAGTCTTAAGCTCGGGCCCCCTGGGCGGTTCTGATAACGAGTAATCGTTAATCCGCAAATAACGTA
AAAACCCGCTTCGGCGGGTTTTTTTATGGGGGGAGTTTAGGGAAAGAGCATTTGTCAGAATATTTAAGGG
CGCCTGTCACTTTGCTTGATATATGAGAATTATTTAACCTTATAAATGAGAAAAAAGCAACGCACTTTAA
ATAAGATACGTTGCTTTTTCGATTGATGAACACCTATAATTAAACTATTCATCTATTATTTATGATTTTT
TGTATATACAATATTTCTAGTTTGTTAAAGAGAATTAAGAAAATAAATCTCGAAAATAATAAAGGGAAAA
TCAGTTTTTGATATCAAAATTATACATGTCAACGATAATACAAAATATAATACAAACTATAAGATGTTAT
CAGTATTTATTATCATTTAGAATAAATTTTGTGTCGCCCTTAATTGTGAGCGGATAACAATTACGAGCTT
CATGCACAGTGGCGTTGACTCAATATTGGCCATTAGCCATATTATTCATTGGTTATATAGCATAAATCAA
TATTGGCTATTGGCCATTGCATACGTTGTATCTATATCATAATATGTACATTTATATTGGCTCATGTCCA
ATATGACCGCCATGTTGGCATTGATTATTGACTAGTTATTAATAGTAATCAATTACGGGGTCATTAGTTC
ATAGCCCATATATGGAGTTCCGCGTTACATAACTTACGGTAAATGGCCCGCCTGGCTGACCGCCCAACGA
CCCCCGCCCATTGACGTCAATAATGACGTATGTTCCCATAGTAACGCCAATAGGGACTTTCCATTGACGT
CAATGGGTGGAGTATTTACGGTAAACTGCCCACTTGGCAGTACATCAAGTGTATCATATGCCAAGTACGC
CCCCTATTGACGTCAATGACGGTAAATGGCCCGCCTGGCATTATGCCCAGTACATGACCTTATGGGACTT
TCCTACTTGGCAGTACATCTACGTATTAGTCATCGCTATTACCATGGTGATGCGGTTTTGGCAGTACATC
AATGGGCGTGGATAGCGGTTTGACTCACGGGGATTTCCAAGTCTCCACCCCATTGACGTCAATGGGAGTT
TGTTTTGGCACCAAAATCAACGGGACTTTCCAAAATGTCGTAACAACTCCGCCCCATTGACGCAAATGGG
CGGTAGGCGTGTACGGTGGGAGGTCTATATAAGCAGAGCTCGTTTAGTGAACCGTCAGATCGCCTGGAGA
CGCCATCCACGCTGTTTTGACCTCCATAGAAGACACCGGGACCGATCCAGCCTCCGCGGCCGGGAACGGT
GCATTGGAACGCGGATTCCCCGTGCCAAGAGTGACGTAAGTACCGCCTATAGAGTCTATAGGCCCACCCC
CTTGGCTTCGTTAGAACGCGGCTACAATTAATACATAACCTTATGTATCATACACATACGATTTAGGTGA
CACTATAGAATAACATCCACTTTGCCTTTCTCTCCACAGGTGTCCACTCCCAGGTCCAACTGCACCTCGG
TTCTATCGAAAACGCGCCTGCTAGCGCCACCATGAAGACCATCATTGCCCTGAGCTACATCTTCTGCCTG
GTGTTCGCTGCGGCCGCCCAAGAGAATAGCTTCACCATCAACAGCGTGGACATGAAGTCCCTGCCTGACT
GGACCGTGCAGAACGGCAAGAATCTGACCCTGCAGTGCTTCGCCGATGTGTCCACAACCAGCCACGTGAA
GCCTCAGCACCAGATGCTGTTCTACAAGGACGACGTGCTGTTTTACAACATCAGCAGCATGAAGTCTACC
GAGAGCTACTTCATCCCCGAAGTGCGGATCTACGACAGCGGCACCTACAAGTGCACCGTGATCGTGAACA
ACAAAGAGAAAACCACCGCCGAGTACCAGCTGCTGGTGGAAGGTGTCCCATCTCCTAGAGTGACCCTGGA
CAAGAAAGAGGCCATCCAAGGCGGCATCGTGCGCGTGAACTGTAGCGTGCCAGAGGAAAAGGCCCCTATC
CACTTTACCATCGAGAAGCTGGAACTGAACGAGAAGATGGTCAAGCTGAAGCGCGAGAAGAACAGCCGGG
ACCAGAACTTCGTGATCCTGGAATTCCCCGTGGAAGAACAGGACAGAGTGCTGTCCTTCAGGTGTCAGGC
CAGAATCATCAGCGGCATCCACATGCAGACCAGCGAGAGCACCAAGAGCGAGCTGGTCACAGTGACCGAG
TCCTTCAGCACCCCTAAGTTCCACATCAGCCCCACCGGAATGATCATGGAAGGCGCCCAGCTGCACATCA
AGTGTACCATCCAAGTGACCCATCTGGCCCAAGAGTTCCCCGAGATCATCATCCAGAAAGACAAGGCCAT
CGTGGCCCACAACCGGCACGGAAACAAGGCCGTGTATAGCGTGATGGCCATGGTGGAACACAGCGGCAAC
TATACCTGCAAGGTGGAAAGCAGCCGGATCAGCAAGGTGTCCAGCATCGTGGTCAACATCACCGAGCTGT
TCAGCAAGCCCGAGCTGGAAAGCTCTTTCACCCACCTGGATCAGGGCGAGAGACTGAACCTGAGCTGTAG
CATTCCTGGCGCTCCTCCAGCCAATTTCACCATTCAGAAAGAGGACACCATCGTCAGCCAGACACAGGAC
TTCACCAAGATCGCCAGCAAGAGCGACTCCGGCACCTATATCTGTACCGCCGGCATCGACAAGGTGGTCA
AGAAAAGCAACACAGTGCAGATCGTCGTGTGCGAGATGCTGAGCCAGCCTCGGATCAGCTACGACGCCCA
GTTCGAAGTGATCAAGGGCCAGACCATCGAAGTCCGCTGCGAGAGCATCTCTGGCACCCTGCCTATCAGC
TATCAGCTGCTGAAAACCTCCAAGGTGCTGGAAAACTCCACCAAGAACAGCAACGACCCCGCCGTGTTCA
AGGACAACCCTACCGAGGACGTGGAATACCAGTGCGTGGCCGACAATTGCCACAGCCACGCCAAGATGCT
GTCCGAGGTGCTGAGAGTGAAAGTGATCGCCCCTGTGGACGAGGTGCAGATCAGCATCCTGAGCAGCAAA
GTGGTGGAATCCGGCGAGGACATCGTGCTGCAGTGCGCTGTGAATGAAGGCAGCGGCCCCATCACATACA
AGTTCTACAGAGAGAAAGAGGGCAAGCCCTTCTACCAGATGACCAGCAATGCTACCCAGGCCTTCTGGAC
CAAGCAGAAGGCCAGCAAAGAGCAAGAGGGCGAGTACTACTGCACCGCCTTCAACAGAGCCAACCACGCC
AGCTCTGTGCCCAGATCCAAGATCCTGACCGTCAGAGTCATTCTGGCCCCTTGGAAGAAAGGCGCGCCGG
GCGGCGACAAGACCCACACCTGCCCCCCCTGCCCAGCTCCAGAACTGCTGGGAGGGCCTTCCGTGTTCCT
GTTCCCCCCCAAGCCCAAGGACACCCTGATGATCAGCAGGACCCCCGAGGTGACCTGCGTGGTGGTGGCC
GTGTCCCACGAGGACCCAGAGGTGAAGTTCAACTGGTACGTGGACGGCGTGGAGGTGCACAACGCCAAGA
CCAAGCCCAGAGAGGAGCAGTACAACAGCACCTACAGGGTGGTGTCCGTGCTGACCGTGCTGCACCAGGA
CTGGCTGAACGGCAAAGAATACAAGTGCAAAGTCTCCAACAAGGCCCTGGCTGCCCCAATCGAAAAGACA
ATCAGCAAGGCCAAGGGCCAGCCACGGGAGCCCCAGGTGTACACCCTGCCCCCCAGCCGGGAGGAGATGA
CCAAGAACCAGGTGTCCCTGACCTGTCTGGTGAAGGGCTTCTACCCCAGCGATATCGCCGTGGAGTGGGA
GAGCAACGGCCAGCCCGAGAACAACTACAAGACCACCCCCCCAGTGCTGGACAGCGACGGCAGCTTCTTC
CTGTACAGCAAGCTGACCGTGGACAAGTCCAGGTGGCAGCAGGGCAACGTGTTCAGCTGCAGCGTGATGC
ACGAGGCCCTGCACAACCACTACACCCAGAAGTCCCTGAGCCTGAGCCCCGGCGGCAGCGGTCTTAATGA
TATTTTCGAGGCTCAGAAGATTGAGTGGCATGAACACCACCACCATCACCACTAAGGCCGGCCTGTAGTC
ACTGGCACAACGCGTTACCCGGTAAGCCAATCGGGTATACACGGTCGTCATACTGCAGACAGGGTTCTTC
TACTTTGCAAGATAGTCTTGAGTAGTAAAATAAATAGATAGAGAAAATCAGCCTCGACTGTGCCTTCTAG
TTGCCAGCCATCTGTTGTTTGCCCCTCCCCCGTGCCTTCCTTGACCCTGGAAGGTGCCACTCCCACTGTC
CTTTCCTAATAAAATGAGGAAATTGCATCACAACACTCAACCCTATCTCGGTCTATTCTTTTGATTTATA
AGGGATTTTGCCGATTTCGGCCTATTGGTTAAAAAATGAGCTGATTTAACAAAAATTTAACGCGAATTAA
TTCTGTGGAATGTGTGTCAGTTAGGGTGTGGAAAGTCCCCAGGCTCCCCAGCAGGCAGAAGTATGCAAAG
CATGCATCTCAATTAGTCAGCAACCAGGTGTGGAAAGTCCCCAGGCTCCCCAGCAGGCAGAAGTATGCAA
AGCATGCATCTCAATTAGTCAGCAACCATAGTCCCGCCCCTAACTCCGCCCATCCCGCCCCTAACTCCGC
CCAGTTCCGCCCATTCTCCGCCCCATGGCTGACTAATTTTTTTTATTTATGCAGAGGCCGAGGCCGCCTC
TGCCTCTGAGCTATTCCAGAAGTAGTGAGGAGGCTTTTTTGGAGGCCTAGGCTTTTGCAAAAAGCTCCCG
GGAGCTTGTATATCCATTTTCGGATCTGATCAGCACGTGTTGACAATTAATCATCGGCATAGTATATCGG
CATAGTATAATACGACAAGGTGAGGAACTAAACCATGACCGAGTACAAGCCCACGGTGCGCCTCGCCACC
CGCGACGACGTCCCCAGGGCCGTACGCACCCTCGCCGCCGCGTTCGCCGACTACCCCGCCACGCGCCACA
CCGTCGATCCGGACCGCCACATCGAGCGGGTCACCGAGCTGCAAGAACTCTTCCTCACGCGCGTCGGGCT
CGACATCGGCAAGGTGTGGGTCGCGGACGACGGCGCCGCGGTGGCGGTCTGGACCACGCCGGAGAGCGTC
GAAGCGGGGGCGGTGTTCGCCGAGATCGGCCCGCGCATGGCCGAGTTGAGCGGTTCCCGGCTGGCCGCGC
AGCAACAGATGGAAGGCCTCCTGGCGCCGCACCGGCCCAAGGAGCCCGCGTGGTTCCTGGCCACCGTCGG
CGTCTCGCCCGACCACCAGGGCAAGGGTCTGGGCAGCGCCGTCGTGCTCCCCGGAGTGGAGGCGGCCGAG
CGCGCCGGGGTGCCCGCCTTCCTGGAGACATCCGCGCCCCGCAACCTCCCCTTCTACGAGCGGCTCGGCT
TCACCGTCACCGCCGACGTCGAGGTGCCCGAAGGACCGCGCACCTGGTGCATGACCCGCAAGCCCGGTGC
CTGACACGTGCTACGAGATTTCGATTCCACCGCCGCCTTCTATGAAAGGTTGGGCTTCGGAATCGTTTTC
CGGGACGCCGGCTGGATGATCCTCCAGCGCGGGGATCTCATGCTGGAGTTCTTCGCCCACCCCAACTTGT
TTATTGCAGCTTATAATGGTTACAAATAAAGCAATAGCATCACAAATTTCACAAATAAAGCATTTTTTTC
ACTGCATTCTAGTTGTGGTTTGTCCAAACTCATCAATGTATCTTATCATGTCTGTATACCGTCGACCTCT
AGCTAGAGCTTGGCGTAATCATGGTCATTACCAATGCTTAATCAGTGAGGCACCTATCTCAGCGATCTGT
CTATTTCGTTCATCCATAGTTGCCTGACTCCCCGTCGTGTAGATAACTACGATACGGGAGGGCTTACCAT
CTGGCCCCAGCGCTGCGATGATACCGCGAGAACCACGCTCACCGGCTCCGGATTTATCAGCAATAAACCA
GCCAGCCGGAAGGGCCGAGCGCAGAAGTGGTCCTGCAACTTTATCCGCCTCCATCCAGTCTATTAATTGT
TGCCGGGAAGCTAGAGTAAGTAGTTCGCCAGTTAATAGTTTGCGCAACGTTGTTGCCATCGCTACAGGCA
TCGTGGTGTCACGCTCGTCGTTTGGTATGGCTTCATTCAGCTCCGGTTCCCAACGATCAAGGCGAGTTAC
ATGATCCCCCATGTTGTGCAAAAAAGCGGTTAGCTCCTTCGGTCCTCCGATCGTTGTCAGAAGTAAGTTG
GCCGCAGTGTTATCACTCATGGTTATGGCAGCACTGCATAATTCTCTTACTGTCATGCCATCCGTAAGAT
GCTTTTCTGTGACTGGTGAGTACTCAACCAAGTCATTCTGAGAATAGTGTATGCGGCGACCGAGTTGCTC
TTGCCCGGCGTCAATACGGGATAATACCGCGCCACATAGCAGAACTTTAAAAGTGCTCATCATTGGAAAA
CGTTCTTCGGGGCGAAAACTCTCAAGGATCTTACCGCTGTTGAGATCCAGTTCGATGTAACCCACTCGTG
CACCCAACTGATCTTCAGCATCTTTTACTTTCACCAGCGTTTCTGGGTGAGCAAAAACAGGAAGGCAAAA
TGCCGCAAAAAAGGGAATAAGGGCGACACGGAAATGTTGAATACTCATATTCTTCCTT
Features (pLannotate 1.2.2; 21 found; start..end, strand, type, name):
    119..143     -  CDS            KanR (fragment): aminoglycoside phosphotransferase; aph(3')-Ia; confers resistance to kanamycin
    254..842     +  rep_origin     ori: high-copy-number ColE1/pMB1/pBR322/pUC origin of replication
   1067..1084    +  terminator     rrnB T2 terminator (fragment): transcription terminator T2 from the E. coli rrnB gene
   1109..1128    -  CDS            lacZα (fragment): LacZα fragment of β-galactosidase; lacZ fragment
   1584..1600    +  protein_bind   lac operator: The lac repressor binds to the lac operator to inhibit transcription in E. coli. This inhibition can be relieved by adding lactose or isopropyl-β-D-thiogalactopyranoside (IPTG). lac repressor encoded by lacI
   1843..2146    +  enhancer       CMV enhancer: human cytomegalovirus immediate early enhancer
   2147..2350    +  promoter       CMV promoter: human cytomegalovirus (CMV) immediate early promoter
   2486..2529    +  intron         CMV intron (fragment): modified intron A from human cytomegalovirus
   2581..2599    +  promoter       SP6 promoter: promoter for bacteriophage SP6 RNA polymerase
   2603..2640    +  CDS            IgH signal sequence (fragment): signal sequence from the mouse immunoglobulin heavy chain variable region
   2686..4473    +  CDS            PECAM1 (fragment): PECA1_HUMAN - Experimental evidence at protein level: Swiss-Prot protein existence level 1. [Isoform Delta15]: Does not protect against apoptosis. From Homo sapiens (Human).
   4486..5163    +  CDS            IGHG1 (fragment): IGHG1_HUMAN - Experimental evidence at protein level: Swiss-Prot protein existence level 1. Constant region of immunoglobulin heavy chains. Immunoglobulins, also known as antibodies, are membrane-bound or secreted glycoproteins produced by B lymphocytes. In the recognition phase of humoral immunity, the membrane-bound immunoglobulins serve as receptors which, upon binding of a specific antigen, trigger the clonal expansion and differentiation of B lymphocytes into immunoglobulins- secreting plasma cells. Secreted immunoglobulins mediate the effector phase of humoral immunity, which results in
   5378..5489    +  polyA_signal   bGH poly(A) signal: bovine growth hormone polyadenylation signal
   5490..5598    +  rep_origin     f1 ori (fragment): f1 bacteriophage origin of replication; arrow indicates direction of (+) strand synthesis
   5612..5941    +  promoter       SV40 promoter: SV40 enhancer and early promoter
   5989..6036    +  promoter       EM7 promoter: synthetic bacterial promoter&nbsp
   6055..6654    +  CDS            PuroR (fragment): puromycin N-acetyltransferase; pac from Streptomyces; confers resistance to puromycin
   6664..6789    +  CDS            ble (fragment): BLE_KLEPN - Experimental evidence at protein level: Swiss-Prot protein existence level 1. Binding protein with a strong affinity to the bleomycin family of antibiotics. Binds to CL990; an antimitotic-antibiotic compound. From Klebsiella pneumoniae.
   6784..6905    +  polyA_signal   SV40 poly(A) signal: SV40 polyadenylation signal
   6958..7818    -  CDS            AmpR: β-lactamase; bla; confers resistance to ampicillin, carbenicillin, and related antibiotics
   7821..89      -  promoter       AmpR promoter (fragment) (across the origin): bla
