[The description below was written by a language model from this plasmid's Addgene catalogue record and pLannotate feature annotations shown in this document.]
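Description:
pD649-HAsp-PECAM1-Fc(DAPA)-AviTag-6xHis is a mammalian expression plasmid built on the pD649 backbone for producing a secreted, Fc-fused form of the extracellular domain of human PECAM1 (CD31). It is propagated in E. coli as a high-copy plasmid through a ColE1/pUC-type origin and selected with ampicillin via a full-length β-lactamase gene. The sequenced record is 7,828 nt. The annotation also picks up short remnants of KanR, lacZα, an rrnB terminator and an f1 origin, which appear to be backbone vestiges rather than functional parts.

Expression is driven by the CMV immediate-early enhancer and promoter, followed by a fragment of CMV intron A. An SP6 promoter lies just upstream of the coding region and also serves as a sequencing primer site. The open reading frame begins with a signal peptide, named "HAsp" in the construct title and matched by the annotation software to a fragment of an IgH signal sequence. This peptide directs the protein into the secretory pathway. It is followed by the PECAM1 ectodomain, cloned between retained NotI and AscI sites, and then by a human IgG1 Fc region carrying the D265A and P329A (DAPA) mutations, which are generally used to reduce Fc effector interactions. The backbone adds a C-terminal AviTag for site-specific biotinylation and a 6xHis tag for metal-affinity purification, although neither tag is annotated separately in the feature table. A bGH polyadenylation signal ends the transcript.

A second cassette places a puromycin N-acetyltransferase gene under SV40 early and EM7 promoters with an SV40 poly(A) signal, which should allow puromycin selection of transfected cells. The plasmid belongs to a collection of cell-surface ectodomain constructs made for screening protein–protein interactions among human IgSF proteins. The depositor notes that some members of the collection may carry an IS4-like transposase insertion upstream of the CMV promoter, and no such element is annotated in this record.
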