Addgene plasmid #156917: pD649-HAsp-PECAM1-Fc(DAPA)-AviTag-6xHis
Purpose: Mammalian expression of cell-surface protein extracellular domain fused to Fc(DAPA)-Avi-6xHis. Protein is secreted from cells.
Depositing lab: Chris Garcia. Depositing organization: Stanford University. Publication: A Human IgSF Cell-Surface Interactome Reveals a Complex Network of Protein-Protein Interactions. Wojtowicz WM, Vielmetter J, Fernandes RA, Siepe DH, Eastman CL, Chisholm GB, Cox S, Klock H, Anderson PW, Rue SM, Miller JJ, Glaser SM, Bragstad ML, Vance J, Lam AW, Lesley SA, Zinn K, Garcia KC. Cell. 2020 Aug 20;182(4):1027-1043.e17. doi: 10.1016/j.cell.2020.07.025. PubMed 32822567.
Backbone
  Vector backbone: pD649
  Backbone size w/o insert (bp): 6106
  Vector type: Mammalian Expression
Growth in bacteria
  Bacterial resistance: Ampicillin, 100 μg/mL
  Growth temperature: 37°C
  Growth strain: DH5alpha
  Copy number: High Copy
Gene/Insert
  Gene/Insert name: PECAM1 (alt name: PECA1)
  Species: H. sapiens (human)
  Insert size (bp): 1722
  Mutation: Fc region of human IgG contains D265A and P329A mutations (DAPA)
  Entrez Gene: PECAM1 (a.k.a. CD31, CD31/EndoCAM, GPIIA', PECA1, PECAM-1, endoCAM)
  Promoter: CMV/SP6
  Tag / fusion protein: Fc(DAPA)-AviTag-6xHis (C terminal on backbone)
  Cloning method: Restriction Enzyme; 5′ cloning site GCGGCCGC (not destroyed); 3′ cloning site GGCGCGCC (not destroyed)
  Sequencing primers: 5′ ATTTAGGTGACACTATAG; 3′ CACGTACCAGTTGAACTTCACC
Resource information
  A portion of this plasmid was derived from a plasmid made by: synthesis by ThermoFisher
Terms and licenses: Academic/Nonprofit Terms; Industry Terms: Not Available to Industry
Depositor comments: Some plasmids in this collection may have an IS4-like element ISVsa5 family transposase upstream of the CMV promoter.
How to cite: pD649-HAsp-PECAM1-Fc(DAPA)-AviTag-6xHis was a gift from Chris Garcia (Addgene plasmid # 156917 ; http://n2t.net/addgene:156917 ; RRID:Addgene_156917)
