>Addgene plasmid #156917 | pD649-HAsp-PECAM1-Fc(DAPA)-AviTag-6xHis | depositor partial sequence | sequence record 302944 | insert (extracellular domain)
CAAGAGAATAGCTTCACCATCAACAGCGTGGACATGAAGTCCCTGCCTGACTGGACCGTGCAGAACGGCA
AGAATCTGACCCTGCAGTGCTTCGCCGATGTGTCCACAACCAGCCACGTGAAGCCTCAGCACCAGATGCT
GTTCTACAAGGACGACGTGCTGTTTTACAACATCAGCAGCATGAAGTCTACCGAGAGCTACTTCATCCCC
GAAGTGCGGATCTACGACAGCGGCACCTACAAGTGCACCGTGATCGTGAACAACAAAGAGAAAACCACCG
CCGAGTACCAGCTGCTGGTGGAAGGTGTCCCATCTCCTAGAGTGACCCTGGACAAGAAAGAGGCCATCCA
AGGCGGCATCGTGCGCGTGAACTGTAGCGTGCCAGAGGAAAAGGCCCCTATCCACTTTACCATCGAGAAG
CTGGAACTGAACGAGAAGATGGTCAAGCTGAAGCGCGAGAAGAACAGCCGGGACCAGAACTTCGTGATCC
TGGAATTCCCCGTGGAAGAACAGGACAGAGTGCTGTCCTTCAGGTGTCAGGCCAGAATCATCAGCGGCAT
CCACATGCAGACCAGCGAGAGCACCAAGAGCGAGCTGGTCACAGTGACCGAGTCCTTCAGCACCCCTAAG
TTCCACATCAGCCCCACCGGAATGATCATGGAAGGCGCCCAGCTGCACATCAAGTGTACCATCCAAGTGA
CCCATCTGGCCCAAGAGTTCCCCGAGATCATCATCCAGAAAGACAAGGCCATCGTGGCCCACAACCGGCA
CGGAAACAAGGCCGTGTATAGCGTGATGGCCATGGTGGAACACAGCGGCAACTATACCTGCAAGGTGGAA
AGCAGCCGGATCAGCAAGGTGTCCAGCATCGTGGTCAACATCACCGAGCTGTTCAGCAAGCCCGAGCTGG
AAAGCTCTTTCACCCACCTGGATCAGGGCGAGAGACTGAACCTGAGCTGTAGCATTCCTGGCGCTCCTCC
AGCCAATTTCACCATTCAGAAAGAGGACACCATCGTCAGCCAGACACAGGACTTCACCAAGATCGCCAGC
AAGAGCGACTCCGGCACCTATATCTGTACCGCCGGCATCGACAAGGTGGTCAAGAAAAGCAACACAGTGC
AGATCGTCGTGTGCGAGATGCTGAGCCAGCCTCGGATCAGCTACGACGCCCAGTTCGAAGTGATCAAGGG
CCAGACCATCGAAGTCCGCTGCGAGAGCATCTCTGGCACCCTGCCTATCAGCTATCAGCTGCTGAAAACC
TCCAAGGTGCTGGAAAACTCCACCAAGAACAGCAACGACCCCGCCGTGTTCAAGGACAACCCTACCGAGG
ACGTGGAATACCAGTGCGTGGCCGACAATTGCCACAGCCACGCCAAGATGCTGTCCGAGGTGCTGAGAGT
GAAAGTGATCGCCCCTGTGGACGAGGTGCAGATCAGCATCCTGAGCAGCAAAGTGGTGGAATCCGGCGAG
GACATCGTGCTGCAGTGCGCTGTGAATGAAGGCAGCGGCCCCATCACATACAAGTTCTACAGAGAGAAAG
AGGGCAAGCCCTTCTACCAGATGACCAGCAATGCTACCCAGGCCTTCTGGACCAAGCAGAAGGCCAGCAA
AGAGCAAGAGGGCGAGTACTACTGCACCGCCTTCAACAGAGCCAACCACGCCAGCTCTGTGCCCAGATCC
AAGATCCTGACCGTCAGAGTCATTCTGGCCCCTTGGAAGAAA
